>Addgene plasmid #78508 | His10-CD3z-SNAPf-ybbR (XSB507) | depositor full sequence | sequence record 146462 | His10-CD3z-SNAPf-ybbR (XSB507) sequence 6268 bps
TGGCGAATGGG
[124 nt withheld, positions 12-135]
C
[91 nt withheld, positions 137-227]
A
[49 nt withheld, positions 229-277]
CCTTTGACGTTGGAGTCCACGTTCTTT
[37 nt withheld, positions 305-341]
ACCCTATCTCGGTCTATTCTTTTGATTTATAAGGGATTTTGCCGATTTCGGCCTATTGGTTAAAAAATGA
GCTGATTTAACAAAAATTTAACGCGAATTTTAACAAAATATTAACGTTTACAATTTCAGGTGGCACTTTT
CGGGGAAATGTGCGCGGAACCCCTATTTGTTTATTTTTCTAAATACATTCAAATATGTATCCGCTCATGA
ATTAATTCTTAGAAAAACTCATCGAGCATCAAATGAAACTGCAATTTATTCATATCAGGATTATCAATAC
CATATTTTTGAAAAAGCCGTTTCTGTAATGAAGGAGAAAACTCACCGAGGCAGTTCCATAGGATGGCAAG
ATCCTGGTATCGGTCTGCGATTCCGACTCGTCCAACATCAATACAACCTATTAATTTCCCCTCGTCAAAA
ATAAGGTTATCAAGTGAGAAATCACCATGAGTGACGACTGAATCCGGTGAGAATGGCAAAAGTTTATGCA
TTTCTTTCCAGACTTGTTCAACAGGCCAGCCATTACGCTCGTCATCAAAATCACTCGCATCAACCAAACC
GTTATTCATTCGTGATTGCGCCTGAGCGAGACGAAATACGCGATCGCTGTTAAAAGGACAATTACAAACA
GGAATCGAATGCAACCGGCGCAGGAACACTGCCAGCGCATCAACAATATTTTCACCTGAATCAGGATATT
CTTCTAATACCTGGAATGCTGTTTTCCCGGGGATCGCAGTGGTGAGTAACCATGCATCATCAGGAGTACG
GATAAAATGCTTGATGGTCGGAAGAGGCATAAATTCCGTCAGCCAGTTTAGTCTGACCATCTCATCTGTA
ACATCATTGGCAACGCTACCTTTGCCATGTTTCAGAAACAACTCTGGCGCATCGGGCTTCCCATACAATC
GATAGATTGTCGCACCTGATTGCCCGACATTATCGCGAGCCCATTTATACCCATATAAATCAGCATCCAT
GTTGGAATTTAATCGCGGCCTAGAGCAAGACGTTTCCCGTTGAATATGGCTCATAACACCCCTTGTATTA
CTGTTTATGTAAGCAGACAGTTTTATTGTTCATGACCAAAATCCCTTAACGTGAGTTTTCGTTCCACTGA
GCGTCAGACCCCGTAGAAAAGATCAAAGGATCTTCTTGAGATCCTTTTTTTCTGCGCGTAATCTGCTGCT
TGCAAACAAAAAAACCACCGCTACCAGCGGTGGTTTGTTTGCCGGATCAAGAGCTACCAACTCTTTTTCC
GAAGGTAACTGGCTTCAGCAGAGCGCAGATACCAAATACTGTCCTTCTAGTGTAGCCGTAGTTAGGCCAC
CACTTCAAGAACTCTGTAGCACCGCCTACATACCTCGCTCTGCTAATCCTGTTACCAGTGGCTGCTGCCA
GTGGCGATAAGTCGTGTCTTACCGGGTTGGACTCAAGACGATAGTTACCGGATAAGGCGCAGCGGTCGGG
CTGAACGGGGGGTTCGTGCACACAGCCCAGCTTGGAGCGAACGACCTACACCGAACTGAGATACCTACAG
CGTGAGCTATGAGAAAGCGCCACGCTTCCCGAAGGGAGAAAGGCGGACAGGTATCCGGTAAGCGGCAGGG
TCGGAACAGGAGAGCGCACGAGGGAGCTTCCAGGGGGAAACGCCTGGTATCTTTATAGTCCTGTCGGGTT
TCGCCACCTCTGACTTGAGCGTCGATTTTTGTGATGCTCGTCAGGGGGGCGGAGCCTATGGAAAAACGCC
AGCAACGCGGCCTTTTTACGGTTCCTGGCCTTTTGCTGGCCTTTTGCTCACATGTTCTTTCCTGCGTTAT
CCCCTGATTCTGTGGATAACCGTATTACCGCCTTTGAGTGAGCTGATACCGCTCGCCGCAGCCGAACGAC
CGAGCGCAGCGAGTCAGTGAGCGAGGAAGCGGAAGAGCGCCTGATGCGGTATTTTCTCCTTACGCATCTG
TGCGGTATTTCACACCGCATATATGGTGCACTCTCAGTACAATCTGCTCTGATGCCGCATAGTTAAGCCA
GTATACACTCCGCTATCGCTACGTGACTGGGTCATGGCTGCGCCCCGACACCCGCCAACACCCGCTGACG
CGCCCTGACGGGCTTGTCTGCTCCCGGCATCCGCTTACAGACAAGCTGTGACCGTCTCCGGGAGCTGCAT
GTGTCAGAGGTTTTCACCGTCATCACCGAAACGCGCGAGGCAGCTGCGGTAAAGCTCATCAGCGTGGTCG
TGAAGCGATTCACAGATGTCTGCCTGTTCATCCGCGTCCAGCTCGTTGAGTTTCTCCAGAAGCGTTAATG
TCTGGCTTCTGATAAAGCGGGCCATGTTAAGGGCGGTTTTTTCCTGTTTGGTCACTGATGCCTCCGTGTA
AGGGGGATTTCTGTTCATGGGGGTAATGATACCGATGAAACGAGAGAGGATGCTCACGATACGGGTTACT
GATGATGAACATGCCCGGTTACTGGAACGTTGTGAGGGTAAACAACTGGCGGTATGGATGCGGCGGGACC
AGAGAAAAATCACTCAGGGTCAATGCCAGCGCTTCGTTAATACAGATGTAGGTGTTCCACAGGGTAGCCA
GCAGCATCCTGCGATGCAGATCCGGAACATAATGGTGCAGGGCGCTGACTTCCGCGTTTCCAGACTTTAC
GAAACACGGAAACCGAAGACCATTCATGTTGTTGCTCAGGTCGCAGACGTTTTGCAGCAGCAGTCGCTTC
ACGTTCGCTCGCGTATCGGTGATTCATTCTGCTAACCAGTAAGGCAACCCCGCCAGCCTAGCCGGGTCCT
CAACGACAGGAGCACGATCATGCGCACCCGTGGGGCCGCCATGCCGGCGATAATGGCCTGCTTCTCGCCG
AAACGTTTGGTGGCGGGACCAGTGACGAAGGCTTGAGCGAGGGCGTGCAAGATTCCGAATACCGCAAGCG
ACAGGCCGATCATCGTCGCGCTCCAGCGAAAGCGGTCCTCGCCGAAAATGACCCAGAGCGCTGCCGGCAC
CTGTCCTACGAGTTGCATGATAAAGAAGACAGTCATAAGTGCGGCGACGATAGTCATGCCCCGCGCCCAC
CGGAAGGAGCTGACTGGGTTGAAGGCTCTCAAGGGCATCGGTCGAGATCCCGGTGCCTAATGAGTGAGCT
AACTTACATTAATTGCGTTGCGCTCACTGCCCGCTTTCCAGTCGGGAAACCTGTCGTGCCAGCTGCATTA
ATGAATCGGCCAACGCGCGGGGAGAGGCGGTTTGCGTATTGGGCGCCAGGGTGGTTTTTCTTTTCACCAG
TGAGACGGGCAACAGCTGATTGCCCTTCACCGCCTGGCCCTGAGAGAGTTGCAGCAAGCGGTCCACGCTG
GTTTGCCCCAGCAGGCGAAAATCCTGTTTGATGGTGGTTAACGGCGGGATATAACATGAGCTGTCTTCGG
TATCGTCGTATCCCACTACCGAGATATCCGCACCAACGCGCAGCCCGGACTCGGTAATGGCGCGCATTGC
GCCCAGCGCCATCTGATCGTTGGCAACCAGCATCGCAGTGGGAACGATGCCCTCATTCAGCATTTGCATG
GTTTGTTGAAAACCGGACATGGCACTCCAGTCGCCTTCCCGTTCCGCTATCGGCTGAATTTGATTGCGAG
TGAGATATTTATGCCAGCCAGCCAGACGCAGACGCGCCGAGACAGAACTTAATGGGCCCGCTAACAGCGC
GATTTGCTGGTGACCCAATGCGACCAGATGCTCCACGCCCAGTCGCGTACCGTCTTCATGGGAGAAAATA
ATACTGTTGATGGGTGTCTGGTCAGAGACATCAAGAAATAACGCCGGAACATTAGTGCAGGCAGCTTCCA
CAGCAATGGCATCCTGGTCATCCAGCGGATAGTTAATGATCAGCCCACTGACGCGTTGCGCGAGAAGATT
GTGCACCGCCGCTTTACAGGCTTCGACGCCGCTTCGTTCTACCATCGACACCACCACGCTGGCACCCAGT
TGATCGGCGCGAGATTTAATCGCCGCGACAATTTGCGACGGCGCGTGCAGGGCCAGACTGGAGGTGGCAA
CGCCAATCAGCAACGACTGTTTGCCCGCCAGTTGTTGTGCCACGCGGTTGGGAATGTAATTCAGCTCCGC
CATCGCCGCTTCCACTTTTTCCCGCGTTTTCGCAGAAACGTGGCTGGCCTGGTTCACCACGCGGGAAACG
GTCTGATAAGAGACACCGGCATACTCTGCGACATCGTATAACGTTACTGGTTTCACATTCACCACCCTGA
ATTGACTCTCTTCCGGGCGCTATCATGCCATACCGCGAAAGGTTTTGCGCCATTCGATGGTGTCCGGGAT
CTCGACGCTCTCCCTTATGCGACTCCTGCATTAGGAAGCAGCCCAGTAGTAGGTTGAGGCCGTTGAGCAC
CGCCGCCGCAAGGAATGGTGCATGCAAGGAGATGGCGCCCAACAGTCCCCCGGCCACGGGGCCTGCCACC
ATACCCACGCCGAAACAAGCGCTCATGAGCCCGAAGTGGCGAGCCCGATCTTCCCCATCGGTGATGTCGG
CGATATAGGCGCCAGCAACCGCACCTGTGGCGCCGGTGATGCCGGCCACGATGCGTCCGGCGTAGAGGAT
CGAGATCTCGATCCCGCGAAATTAATACGACTCACTATAGGGGAATTGTGAGCGGATAACAATTCCCCTC
TAGAAATAATTTTGTTTAACTTTAAGAAGGAGATATACCATGGGCAGCAGCCATCATCATCATCATCACC
ATCACCATCACGGTGGCGGAAGCGGTGGTGGTAGCGGTGGAGGATCCAGAGTGAAGTTCAGCAGGAGCGC
AGACGCCCCCGCGTACCAGCAGGGCCAGAACCAGCTCTATAACGAGCTCAATCTAGGACGAAGAGAGGAG
TACGATGTTTTGGACAAGAGACGTGGCCGGGACCCTGAGATGGGGGGAAAGCCGCAGAGAAGGAAGAACC
CTCAGGAAGGCCTGTACAATGAACTGCAGAAAGATAAGATGGCGGAGGCCTACAGTGAGATTGGGATGAA
AGGCGAGCGCCGGAGGGGCAAGGGGCACGATGGCCTTTACCAGGGTCTCAGTACAGCCACCAAGGACACC
TACGACGCCCTTCACATGCAGGCCCTGCCACCAAGAGGTGGTTCTGGTGGTTCTGACAAAGACTGCGAAA
TGAAGCGCACCACCCTGGATAGCCCTCTGGGCAAGCTGGAACTGTCTGGGTGCGAACAGGGCCTGCACCG
TATCATCTTCCTGGGCAAAGGAACATCTGCCGCCGACGCCGTGGAAGTGCCTGCCCCAGCCGCCGTGCTG
GGCGGACCAGAGCCACTGATGCAGGCCACCGCCTGGCTCAACGCCTACTTTCACCAGCCTGAGGCCATCG
AGGAGTTCCCTGTGCCAGCCCTGCACCACCCAGTGTTCCAGCAGGAGAGCTTTACCCGCCAGGTGCTGTG
GAAACTGCTGAAAGTGGTGAAGTTCGGAGAGGTCATCAGCTACAGCCACCTGGCCGCCCTGGCCGGCAAT
CCCGCCGCCACCGCCGCCGTGAAAACCGCCCTGAGCGGAAATCCCGTGCCCATTCTGATCCCCTGCCACC
GGGTGGTGCAGGGCGACCTGGACGTGGGGGGCTACGAGGGCGGGCTCGCCGTGAAAGAGTGGCTGCTGGC
CCACGAGGGCCACAGACTGGGCAAGCCTGGGCTGGGTGGTGACTCTCTGGAATTCATCGCTTCTAAACTG
GCTTAAACTAGTTAAGCGGCCGCACTCGAGCACCACCACCACCACCACTGAGATCCGGCTGCTAACAAAG
CCCGAAAGGAAGCTGAGTTGGCTGCTGCCACCGCTGAGCAATAACTAGCATAACCCCTTGGGGCCTCTAA
ACGGGTCTTGAGGGGTTTTTTGCTGAAAGGAGGAACTATATCCGGAT
Features (pLannotate 1.2.2; 21 found; start..end, strand, type, name):
     12..467     +  rep_origin     f1 ori (sequence partly withheld): f1 bacteriophage origin of replication; arrow indicates direction of (+) strand synthesis
    494..551     +  promoter       AmpR promoter (fragment): bla
    560..1375    -  CDS            KanR: aminoglycoside phosphotransferase; aph(3')-Ia; confers resistance to kanamycin in bacteria or G418 (Geneticin®) in eukaryotes
   1497..2085    +  rep_origin     ori: high-copy-number ColE1/pMB1/pBR322/pUC origin of replication
   2271..2413    -  misc_feature   bom: basis of mobility region from pBR322
   2515..2706    -  CDS            rop: Rop protein, which maintains plasmids at low copy number; rop
   2723..3103    +  CDS            YPB1_ECOLX: Protein predicted: Swiss-Prot protein existence level 4. From Escherichia coli.
   3175..3466    -  CDS            TcR (fragment): tetracycline efflux protein; tet; confers resistance to tetracycline
   3481..3502    -  protein_bind   CAP binding site: CAP binding activates transcription in the presence of cAMP. E. coli catabolite activator protein
   3515..4597    -  CDS            lacI: lac repressor; lacI; The lac repressor binds to the lac operator to inhibit transcription in E. coli. This inhibition can be relieved by adding lactose or isopropyl-β-D-thiogalactopyranoside (IPTG).
   4598..4675    -  promoter       lacI promoter: lacI
   4683..4962    -  CDS            TcR (fragment): tetracycline efflux protein; tet; confers resistance to tetracycline
   4984..5002    +  promoter       T7 promoter: promoter for bacteriophage T7 RNA polymerase
   5003..5027    +  protein_bind   lac operator: The lac repressor binds to the lac operator to inhibit transcription in E. coli. This inhibition can be relieved by adding lactose or isopropyl-β-D-thiogalactopyranoside (IPTG). lac repressor encoded by lacI
   5042..5064    +  RBS            RBS: efficient ribosome binding site from bacteriophage T7 gene 10 (Olins and Rangwala, 1989)
   5089..5109    +  CDS            7xHis: 6xHis affinity tag
   5149..5487    +  CDS            CD247 (fragment): CD3Z_HUMAN - Also known as CD3Z, T3Z, TCRZ. Experimental evidence at protein level: Swiss-Prot protein existence level 1. Part of the TCR-CD3 complex present on T-lymphocyte cell surface that plays an essential role in adaptive immune response. When antigen presenting cells (APCs) activate T-cell receptor (TCR), TCR- mediated signals are transmitted across the cell membrane by the CD3 chains CD3D, CD3E, CD3G and CD3Z. All CD3 chains contain immunoreceptor tyrosine-based activation motifs (ITAMs) in their cytoplasmic domain. Upon TCR engagement, these motifs become phosphorylated by Src family
   5506..6048    +  CDS            SNAP-tag®: human O6-alkylguanine-DNA-alkyltransferase variant that forms covalent bonds with benzylguanine derivatives fast-reacting variant, optimized for mammalian expression
   6112..6129    +  CDS            9xHis (fragment): 9xHis affinity tag
   6139..6188    +  CDS            SET1 (fragment): solubility-enhancement tag derived from T7 phage gene 10B
   6196..6243    +  terminator     T7 terminator: transcription terminator for bacteriophage T7 RNA polymerase
