[The description below was written by a language model from this plasmid's Addgene catalogue record and pLannotate feature annotations shown in this document.]
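Description:
His10-CD3z-SNAPf-ybbR (XSB507) is a pET-based bacterial expression plasmid of about 6.3 kb for producing a tagged fragment of human CD3ζ (CD247) in E. coli. It carries a kanamycin resistance gene and replicates from a ColE1/pMB1-type origin. The annotation also shows the pBR322-derived bom and rop elements, although the catalogue lists the plasmid as high copy. An f1 phage origin is present, and short remnants of a tetracycline resistance gene flank the lacI cassette as backbone leftovers.

Expression follows the standard pET arrangement: a T7 promoter immediately followed by a lac operator, the T7 gene 10 ribosome binding site and a downstream T7 terminator. The plasmid-encoded lacI repressor keeps transcription off until induction with IPTG in a host that supplies T7 RNA polymerase. The open reading frame begins with an N-terminal polyhistidine tag, catalogued as His10 but only partly recognised by the automated annotation. This is followed by the cytoplasmic domain of CD3ζ, which contains the ITAM tyrosine motifs phosphorylated after T cell receptor engagement. Next comes the fast-reacting SNAPf variant of the SNAP-tag, which couples covalently to benzylguanine-linked dyes. The catalogue also lists a C-terminal ybbR peptide, a short substrate for enzymatic site-specific labelling, but the feature table does not annotate it. The small His-like and SET1 fragments annotated before the terminator are probably residual vector sequence, and the record does not show whether they are translated.

The polyhistidine tag allows metal-affinity purification and could also anchor the protein to nickel-chelating lipid membranes. The associated publication concerns phase separation of signalling molecules in T cell receptor signal transduction, which fits use of the fluorescently labelled protein in biochemical reconstitution.
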