Addgene plasmid #78508: His10-CD3z-SNAPf-ybbR (XSB507)
Purpose: Construct for expressing CD3z-SNAPf-ybbR in E. Coli
Depositing lab: Ron Vale. Depositing organization: University of California, San Francisco (UCSF). Publication: Phase separation of signaling molecules promotes T cell receptor signal transduction. Su X, Ditlev JA, Hui E, Xing W, Banjade S, Okrut J, King DS, Taunton J, Rosen MK, Vale RD. Science. 2016 Apr 29;352(6285):595-9. doi: 10.1126/science.aad9964. Epub 2016 Apr 7. PubMed 27056844.
Backbone
  Vector backbone: pET
  Total vector size (bp): 6300
  Vector type: Bacterial Expression
Growth in bacteria
  Bacterial resistance: Kanamycin, 50 μg/mL
  Growth temperature: 37°C
  Growth strain: DH5alpha
  Copy number: High Copy
Gene/Insert
  Gene/Insert name: CD3z (Cytoplasmic domain)
  Species: H. sapiens (human)
  Entrez Gene: CD247 (a.k.a. CD3-ZETA, CD3H, CD3Q, CD3Z, CD3ZETA, IMD25, T3Z, TCRZ)
  Tag / fusion protein: His10 (N terminal on insert); SNAPf-ybbR (C terminal on insert)
Terms and licenses: Academic/Nonprofit Terms; Industry Terms: Not Available to Industry
How to cite: His10-CD3z-SNAPf-ybbR (XSB507) was a gift from Ron Vale (Addgene plasmid # 78508 ; http://n2t.net/addgene:78508 ; RRID:Addgene_78508)
