>Addgene plasmid #78508 | His10-CD3z-SNAPf-ybbR (XSB507) | addgene partial sequence | sequence record 150218 | LacI-R 5'-GGCATACTCTGCGACATCGT-3'
CATTCACCACCCTGAATTGACTCTCTTCCGGGCGCTATCATGCCATACCGCGAAAGGTTTTGCGCCATTC
GATGGTGTCCGGGATCTCGACGCTCTCCCTTATGCGACTCCTGCATTAGGAAGCAGCCCAGTAGTAGGTT
GAGGCCGTTGAGCACCGCCGCCGCAAGGAATGGTGCATGCAAGGAGATGGCGCCCAACAGTCCCCCGGCC
ACGGGGCCTGCCACCATACCCACGCCGAAACAAGCGCTCATGAGCCCGAAGTGGCGAGCCCGATCTTCCC
CATCGGTGATGTCGGCGATATAGGCGCCAGCAACCGCACCTGTGGCGCCGGTGATGCCGGCCACGATGCG
TCCGGCGTAGAGGATCGAGATCTCGATCCCGCGAAATTAATACGACTCACTATAGGGGAATTGTGAGCGG
ATAACAATTCCCCTCTAGAAATAATTTTGTTTAACTTTAAGAAGGAGATATACCATGGGCAGCAGCCATC
ATCATCATCATCACCATCACCATCACGGTGGCGGAAGCGGTGGTGGTAGCGGTGGAGGATCCAGAGTGAA
GTTCAGCAGGAGCGCAGACGCCCCCGCGTACCAGCAGGGCCAGAACCAGCTCTATAACGAGCTCAATCTA
GGACGAAGAGAGGAGTACGATGTTTTGGACAAGAGACGTGGCCGGGACCCTGAGATGGGGGGAAAGCCGC
AGAGAAGGAAGAACCCTCAGGAAGGCCTGTACAATGAACTGCAGAAAGATAAGATGGCGGAGGCCTACAG
TGAGATTGGGATGAAAGGCGAGCGCCGGAGGGGCAAGGGGCACGATGGCCTTTACCAGGGTCTCAGTACA
GCCACCAAGGACACCTACGACGCCCTTCACATGCAGGCCCTGCCACCAAGAGGTGGTTCTGGTGGTTCTG
ACAAAGACTGCGAAATGAAGCGCACCACCCTGGATAGCCCTCTGGGCAAGCTGGAACTGTCTGGGTGCGA
ACAGGGCCTGCACCGTATCATCTTCCTGGGCAAAGGAACATCTGCCGCCGACGCCGTGGAAGTGCCTGCC
CCA
