>Addgene plasmid #78508 | His10-CD3z-SNAPf-ybbR (XSB507) | addgene partial sequence | sequence record 150219 | F1ori-R 5'-AGGGAAGAAAGCGAAAGGAG-3'
[53 nt withheld, positions 1-53]
CCCATTCGCCAATCCGGATATAGTTCCTCCTTTCAGCAAAAAACCCCTCAAGACCCGTTTAGAGGCCCCA
AGGGGTTATGCTAGTTATTGCTCAGCGGTGGCAGCAGCCAACTCAGCTTCCTTTCGGGCTTTGTTAGCAG
CCGGATCTCAGTGGTGGTGGTGGTGGTGCTCGAGTGCGGCCGCTTAACTAGTTTAAGCCAGTTTAGAAGC
GATGAATTCCAGAGAGTCACCACCCAGCCCAGGCTTGCCCAGTCTGTGGCCCTCGTGGGCCAGCAGCCAC
TCTTTCACGGCGAGCCCGCCCTCGTAGCCCCCCACGTCCAGGTCGCCCTGCACCACCCGGTGGCAGGGGA
TCAGAATGGGCACGGGATTTCCGCTCAGGGCGGTTTTCACGGCGGCGGTGGCGGCGGGATTGCCGGCCAG
GGCGGCCAGGTGGCTGTAGCTGATGACCTCTCCGAACTTCACCACTTTCAGCAGTTTCCACAGCACCTGG
CGGGTAAAGCTCTCCTGCTGGAACACTGGGTGGTGCAGGGCTGGCACAGGGAACTCCTCGATGGCCTCAG
GCTGGTGAAAGTAGGCGTTGAGCCAGGCGGTGGCCTGCATCAGTGGCTCTGGTCCGCCCAGCACGGCGGC
TGGGGCAGGCACTTCCACGGCGTCGGCGGCAGATGTTCCTTTGCCCAGGAAGATGATACGGTGCAGGCCC
TGTTCGCACCCAGACAGTTCCAGCTTGCCCAGAGGGCTATCCAGGGTGGTGCGCTTCATTTCGCAGTCTT
TGTCAGAACCACCAGAACCACCTCTTGGTGGCAGGGCCTGCATGTGAAGGGCGTCGTAGGTGTCCTTGGT
GGCTGTACTGAGACCCTGGTAAAGGCCATCGTGCCCCTTGCCCCTCCGGCGCTCGCCTTTCATCCCAATC
TCACTGTAGGCCTCCGCCATCTTATCTTTCTGCAGTTCATTGTACAGGCCTTCCTGAGGGTTCTTCCTTC
TCTGCGGCTTTCCCC
